>Addgene plasmid #78920 | pEGFP-RNF138-WT | addgene partial sequence | sequence record 150373 | EGFP-C 5'-CATGGTCCTGCTGGAGTTCGTG-3'
AGTCCGGACTCAGATCTCGAGCTCAAGCTTCGAATTCTATGGCCGAGGACCTCTCTGCGGCCACGTCCTA
CACCGAAGATGATTTCTACTGCCCCGTCTGTCAGGAGGTGCTCAAAACGCCCGTGCGGACCACGGCCTGT
CAGCACGTTTTCTGTAGAAAATGTTTCCTGACTGCAATGAGGGAAAGCGGAGCACATTGTCCCCTATGTC
GTGGAAATGTGACTAGAAGAGAGAGAGCATGTCCTGAACGGGCCTTAGACCTTGAAAATATAATGAGGAA
GTTTTCTGGTAGCTGCAGATGCTGTGCAAAACAGATTAAATTCTATCGCATGAGACATCATTACAAATCT
TGTAAGAAGTATCAGGATGAATATGGTGTTTCTTCTATCATTCCAAACTTTCAGATCTCTCAAGATTCAG
TAGGGAACAGCAATAGGAGTGAAACATCCACATCTGATAACACAGAAACTTACCAAGAGAATACAAGTTC
TTCTGGTCATCCTACTTTTAAGTGTCCCCTGTGTCAAGAATCAAATTTTACCAGACAGCGTTTACTGGAT
CACTGTAACAGTAATCACCTATTTCAGATAGTTCCTGTGACATGTCCTATTTGTGTGTCTCTTCCTTGGG
GAGATCCTAGCCAGATTACCAGAAATTTCGTTAGTCATCTAAATCAGAGACATCAATTTGATTATGGAGA
ATTTGTGAATCTTCAGCTAGATGAAGAAACCCAATACCAAACTGCTGTTGAAGAATCTTTTCAAGTAAAC
ATCTGAGTCGACGGTACCGCGGGCCCGG
