>Addgene plasmid #78920 | pEGFP-RNF138-WT | addgene partial sequence | sequence record 150374 | pEGFP-R 5'-acctctacaaatgtggtatg-3'
CCGGGCCCGCGGTACCGTCGACTCAGATGTTTACTTGAAAAGATTCTTCAACAGCAGTTTGGTATTGGGT
TTCTTCATCTAGCTGAAGATTCACAAATTCTCCATAATCAAATTGATGTCTCTGATTTAGATGACTAACG
AAATTTCTGGTAATCTGGCTAGGATCTCCCCAAGGAAGAGACACACAAATAGGACATGTCACAGGAACTA
TCTGAAATAGGTGATTACTGTTACAGTGATCCAGTAAACGCTGTCTGGTAAAATTTGATTCTTGACACAG
GGGACACTTAAAAGTAGGATGACCAGAAGAACTTGTATTCTCTTGGTAAGTTTCTGTGTTATCAGATGTG
GATGTTTCACTCCTATTGCTGTTCCCTACTGAATCTTGAGAGATCTGAAAGTTTGGAATGATAGAAGAAA
CACCATATTCATCCTGATACTTCTTACAAGATTTGTAATGATGTCTCATGCGATAGAATTTAATCTGTTT
TGCACAGCATCTGCAGCTACCAGAAAACTTCCTCATTATATTTTCAAGGTCTAAGGCCCGTTCAGGACAT
GCTCTCTCTCTTCTAGTCACATTTCCACGACATAGGGGACAATGTGCTCCGCTTTCCCTCATTGCAGTCA
GGAAACATTTTCTACAGAAAACGTGCTGACAGGCCGTGGTCCGCACGGGCGTTTTGAGCACCTCCTGACA
GACGGGGCAGTAGAAATCATCTTCGGTGTAGGACGTGGCCGCAGAGAGGTCCTCGGCCATAGAATTCGAA
GCTTGAGCTCGAGATCTGAGTCCGGACTTGTACAGCTCGTCCATGCCGAGAGTGATCCCGGCGGCGGTCA
CGA
