[The description below was written by a language model from this plasmid's Addgene catalogue record.]
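Description:
pEGFP-RNF138-WT is a mammalian expression plasmid built on the Clontech pEGFP-C1 backbone (about 4.7 kb without insert) that produces human RNF138 as a fusion to enhanced green fluorescent protein. The RNF138 coding sequence was inserted by restriction cloning between the EcoRI and SalI sites of the backbone's multiple cloning site, which lies downstream of EGFP, so the fluorescent tag sits at the N terminus of RNF138. The record does not say whether either site survived cloning. Transcription of the fusion is driven by the CMV promoter, a strong constitutive promoter in most mammalian cell lines, and the listed 3′ sequencing primer indicates that an SV40 polyadenylation signal follows the insert. The "WT" designation suggests the wild-type form of the protein, presumably in contrast to mutant versions, although the record gives no further sequence detail.

In bacteria the plasmid is maintained at high copy number under kanamycin selection. In mammalian cells the neomycin resistance marker allows G418 selection of stable transfectants. No feature table is provided, so the origin of replication and other backbone elements are not explicitly documented here.

RNF138 (also known as NARF, STRIN or HSD-4) is an E3 ubiquitin ligase, and the associated publication concerns its role in displacing Ku from DNA ends to promote end resection and influence the choice of DNA repair pathway. The EGFP fusion is suited to transient or stable expression in cultured mammalian cells to visualise the protein's localisation and dynamics by fluorescence microscopy, for example in DNA damage response studies, or to detect or pull down the protein through the GFP tag.
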