Addgene plasmid #78920: pEGFP-RNF138-WT
Purpose: Mammalian expression of RNF138 with an EGFP fusion
Depositing lab: Michael Hendzel. Publication: The RNF138 E3 ligase displaces Ku to promote DNA end resection and regulate DNA repair pathway choice. Ismail IH, Gagne JP, Genois MM, Strickfaden H, McDonald D, Xu Z, Poirier GG, Masson JY, Hendzel MJ. Nat Cell Biol. 2015 Nov;17(11):1446-57. doi: 10.1038/ncb3259. Epub 2015 Oct 26. PubMed 26502055.
Backbone
  Vector backbone: pEGFP-C1
  Backbone manufacturer: Clontech
  Backbone size w/o insert (bp): 4700
  Vector type: Mammalian Expression
  Selectable markers: Neomycin (select with G418)
Growth in bacteria
  Bacterial resistance: Kanamycin, 50 μg/mL
  Growth temperature: 37°C
  Growth strain: DH5alpha
  Copy number: High Copy
Gene/Insert
  Gene/Insert name: RNF138
  Species: H. sapiens (human)
  Entrez Gene: RNF138 (a.k.a. HSD-4, NARF, STRIN, hNARF)
  Promoter: CMV
  Tag / fusion protein: EGFP (N terminal on backbone)
  Cloning method: Restriction Enzyme; 5′ cloning site EcoRI (unknown if destroyed); 3′ cloning site SalI (unknown if destroyed)
  Sequencing primers: 5′ CMV-F; 3′ SV40pA-R
Terms and licenses: Academic/Nonprofit Terms; Industry Terms: Not Available to Industry
How to cite: pEGFP-RNF138-WT was a gift from Michael Hendzel (Addgene plasmid # 78920 ; http://n2t.net/addgene:78920 ; RRID:Addgene_78920)
